Addgene plasmid #40608: pTH733-2µ-RLuc/maxCFLuc
Depositing lab: Tobias von der Haar. Depositing organization: London and South East University Group (LASE). Publication: Translation elongation can control translation initiation on eukaryotic mRNAs. Chu D, Kazana E, Bellanger N, Singh T, Tuite MF, von der Haar T. EMBO J. 2014 Jan 1;33(1):21-34. doi: 10.1002/embj.201385651. Epub 2013 Dec 19. PubMed 24357599.
Backbone
  Vector backbone: pBEVY-U
  Backbone manufacturer: Miller et al (1998) Nucleic Acids Res 26(15):3577-3583
  Backbone size w/o insert (bp): 6518
  Total vector size (bp): 7466
  Vector type: Yeast Expression
  Selectable markers: URA3
Growth in bacteria
  Bacterial resistance: Ampicillin, 100 μg/mL
  Growth temperature: 37°C
  Growth strain: DH5alpha
  Growth instructions: We have observed that plasmids containing the codon maximised Firefly luciferase variant or portions there of cause slow growth in some E. coli strains (eg Top10). However, this does not appear to affect plasmid yield.
  Copy number: High Copy
Gene/Insert 1
  Gene/Insert name: Firefly Luciferase (alt name: FLuc)
  Species: Photinus pyralis
  Insert size (bp): 1650
  Mutation: All codons of the original FLuc gene were exchanged for those isoaccepting codons decoded by the most abundant tRNAs in yeast. The last three codons of the full-length Firefly luciferase gene have been deleted to yield a luciferase variant which is fully functional, but no longer localises to peroxisomes.
  GenBank ID: AF043450
  Promoter: TDH3
  Cloning method: Restriction Enzyme; 5′ cloning site BamHI (not destroyed); 3′ cloning site SalI (not destroyed)
  Sequencing primers: 5′ TDH3; 3′ M13r
Gene/Insert 2
  Gene/Insert name: Renilla luciferase (alt name: RLuc)
  Species: Synthetic; Renilla reniformis
  Insert size (bp): 942
  GenBank ID: AF043450.1
  Promoter: ADH1
  Cloning method: Restriction Enzyme; 5′ cloning site XmaI (not destroyed); 3′ cloning site EcoRI (not destroyed)
  Sequencing primers: 5′ ADH1; 3′ unknown
Resource information
  A portion of this plasmid was derived from a plasmid made by: The RLuc gene originated from a plasmid kindly provided by Dr David Bedwell (University of Alabama, Birmingham). Salas-Marco J, Bedwell DM (2004) Molecular and Cellular Biology 24:7769-7778.
Terms and licenses: Academic/Nonprofit Terms; Industry Terms: Not Available to Industry
How to cite: pTH733-2µ-RLuc/maxCFLuc was a gift from Tobias von der Haar (Addgene plasmid # 40608 ; http://n2t.net/addgene:40608 ; RRID:Addgene_40608)
