[The description below was written by a language model from this plasmid's Addgene catalogue record and pLannotate feature annotations shown in this document.]
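Description:
pTH733-2µ-RLuc/maxCFLuc is a high-copy yeast expression plasmid built on the bidirectional pBEVY-U backbone that expresses two luciferase reporters from a single episome in Saccharomyces cerevisiae. It is a shuttle vector. In E. coli it replicates from a high-copy ColE1/pUC-type origin under ampicillin selection (AmpR, β-lactamase). In yeast it is maintained by the 2μ origin and selected through the URA3 auxotrophic marker, which can also be counterselected with 5-FOA. Remnants of the lac promoter/operator region and a lacI fragment are carried over from the cloning backbone. The catalogue lists a total size of 7,466 bp, whereas the depositor's full sequence used for annotation is 9,104 nt, so the listed size appears to be an underestimate.

The payload consists of two divergently oriented expression cassettes placed back to back. The TDH3 (GAP) promoter drives a firefly (Photinus pyralis) luciferase, followed by an ADH1 terminator. In this "maxCFLuc" variant every codon has been replaced by the synonymous codon decoded by the most abundant yeast tRNA. Its last three codons are also deleted, which leaves the enzyme active but stops it from being targeted to peroxisomes. In the opposite direction, the ADH1 promoter drives Renilla reniformis luciferase, terminated by the ADH2 terminator. Renilla presumably serves as an internal reference in dual-luciferase assays, allowing firefly output to be normalised. The associated study concerns how translation elongation can control initiation on eukaryotic mRNAs, and the construct fits that purpose by allowing the effect of codon usage on expression to be measured. The depositor notes that the codon-maximised firefly sequence slows growth of some E. coli strains without reducing plasmid yield.
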