Features (pLannotate 1.2.2; 19 found; start..end, strand, type, name):
    183..771     -  rep_origin     ori: high-copy-number ColE1/pMB1/pBR322/pUC origin of replication
    942..1802    -  CDS            AmpR: β-lactamase; bla; confers resistance to ampicillin, carbenicillin, and related antibiotics
   1803..1907    -  promoter       AmpR promoter: bla
   2023..2238    +  promoter       URA3 promoter: S. cerevisiae URA3
   2239..3042    +  CDS            URA3: orotidine-5'-phosphate decarboxylase, required for uracil biosynthesis; S. cerevisiae URA3; yeast auxotrophic marker, counterselectable with 5-fluoroorotic acid (5-FOA)
   3132..3148    +  promoter       tet promoter (fragment): E. coli promoter for tetracycline efflux protein gene
   3153..4499    +  rep_origin     2μ ori: yeast 2μ plasmid origin of replication
   4524..4823    -  terminator     ADH2 terminator: transcription terminator for the S. cerevisiae alcohol dehydrogenase 2 (ADH2) gene
   4854..5786    -  CDS            LUCI_RENRE: Experimental evidence at protein level: Swiss-Prot protein existence level 1. Upon binding the substrate, the enzyme catalyzes an oxygenation, producing a very short-lived hydroperoxide that cyclizes into a dioxetanone structure, which collapses, releasing a CO(2) molecule. The spontaneous breakdown of the dioxetanone releases the energy (about 50 kcal/mole) that is necessary to generate the excited state of the coelenteramide product, which is the singlet form of the monoanion. In vivo the product undergoes the process of nonradiative energy transfer to an accessory protein, a green fluoresce
   5794..6186    -  promoter       ADH1 promoter: S. cerevisiae ADH1; promoter for alcohol dehydrogenase 1
   6199..6844    +  promoter       GAP promoter: S. cerevisiae TDH3; promoter for glyceraldehyde-3-phosphate dehydrogenase
   6852..8492    +  CDS            LUCI_PHOPY: Experimental evidence at protein level: Swiss-Prot protein existence level 1. Produces green light with a wavelength of 562 nm. From Photinus pyralis (Common eastern firefly) (Lampyris pyralis).
   8495..8519    +  misc_feature   MCS (fragment): pUC18/19 multiple cloning site
   8513..8647    +  CDS            ADH1 (fragment): ADH1_YEAST - Also known as ADC1. Experimental evidence at protein level: Swiss-Prot protein existence level 1. This isozyme preferentially catalyzes the conversion of primary unbranched alcohols to their corresponding aldehydes. Also shows activity toward secondary alcohols. From Saccharomyces cerevisiae (strain ATCC 204508 / S288c) (Baker's yeast).
   8651..8838    +  terminator     ADH1 terminator: S. cerevisiae ADH1; transcription terminator for the S. cerevisiae alcohol dehydrogenase 1 (ADH1) gene
   8909..8925    -  protein_bind   lac operator: The lac repressor binds to the lac operator to inhibit transcription in E. coli. This inhibition can be relieved by adding lactose or isopropyl-β-D-thiogalactopyranoside (IPTG). lac repressor encoded by lacI
   8933..8963    -  promoter       lac promoter: promoter for the E. coli lac operon
   8978..8999    -  protein_bind   CAP binding site: CAP binding activates transcription in the presence of cAMP. E. coli catabolite activator protein
   9012..9104    -  CDS            lacI (fragment): lac repressor; lacI; The lac repressor binds to the lac operator to inhibit transcription in E. coli. This inhibition can be relieved by adding lactose or isopropyl-β-D-thiogalactopyranoside (IPTG).
>Addgene plasmid #40608 | pTH733-2µ-RLuc/maxCFLuc | depositor full sequence | sequence record 52669 | pTH733-2µ-RLuc/maxCFLuc sequence 9104 bps
TCTTCCGCTTCCTCGCTCACTGACTCGCTGCGCTCGGTCGTTCGGCTGCGGCGAGCGGTATCAGCTCACT
CAAAGGCGGTAATACGGTTATCCACAGAATCAGGGGATAACGCAGGAAAGAACATGTGAGCAAAAGGCCA
GCAAAAGGCCAGGAACCGTAAAAAGGCCGCGTTGCTGGCGTTTTTCCATAGGCTCCGCCCCCCTGACGAG
CATCACAAAAATCGACGCTCAAGTCAGAGGTGGCGAAACCCGACAGGACTATAAAGATACCAGGCGTTTC
CCCCTGGAAGCTCCCTCGTGCGCTCTCCTGTTCCGACCCTGCCGCTTACCGGATACCTGTCCGCCTTTCT
CCCTTCGGGAAGCGTGGCGCTTTCTCATAGCTCACGCTGTAGGTATCTCAGTTCGGTGTAGGTCGTTCGC
TCCAAGCTGGGCTGTGTGCACGAACCCCCCGTTCAGCCCGACCGCTGCGCCTTATCCGGTAACTATCGTC
TTGAGTCCAACCCGGTAAGACACGACTTATCGCCACTGGCAGCAGCCACTGGTAACAGGATTAGCAGAGC
GAGGTATGTAGGCGGTGCTACAGAGTTCTTGAAGTGGTGGCCTAACTACGGCTACACTAGAAGGACAGTA
TTTGGTATCTGCGCTCTGCTGAAGCCAGTTACCTTCGGAAAAAGAGTTGGTAGCTCTTGATCCGGCAAAC
AAACCACCGCTGGTAGCGGTGGTTTTTTTGTTTGCAAGCAGCAGATTACGCGCAGAAAAAAAGGATCTCA
AGAAGATCCTTTGATCTTTTCTACGGGGTCTGACGCTCAGTGGAACGAAAACTCACGTTAAGGGATTTTG
GTCATGAGATTATCAAAAAGGATCTTCACCTAGATCCTTTTAAATTAAAAATGAAGTTTTAAATCAATCT
AAAGTATATATGAGTAAACTTGGTCTGACAGTTACCAATGCTTAATCAGTGAGGCACCTATCTCAGCGAT
CTGTCTATTTCGTTCATCCATAGTTGCCTGACTCCCCGTCGTGTAGATAACTACGATACGGGAGGGCTTA
CCATCTGGCCCCAGTGCTGCAATGATACCGCGAGACCCACGCTCACCGGCTCCAGATTTATCAGCAATAA
ACCAGCCAGCCGGAAGGGCCGAGCGCAGAAGTGGTCCTGCAACTTTATCCGCCTCCATCCAGTCTATTAA
TTGTTGCCGGGAAGCTAGAGTAAGTAGTTCGCCAGTTAATAGTTTGCGCAACGTTGTTGCCATTGCTACA
GGCATCGTGGTGTCACGCTCGTCGTTTGGTATGGCTTCATTCAGCTCCGGTTCCCAACGATCAAGGCGAG
TTACATGATCCCCCATGTTGTGCAAAAAAGCGGTTAGCTCCTTCGGTCCTCCGATCGTTGTCAGAAGTAA
GTTGGCCGCAGTGTTATCACTCATGGTTATGGCAGCACTGCATAATTCTCTTACTGTCATGCCATCCGTA
AGATGCTTTTCTGTGACTGGTGAGTACTCAACCAAGTCATTCTGAGAATAGTGTATGCGGCGACCGAGTT
GCTCTTGCCCGGCGTCAATACGGGATAATACCGCGCCACATAGCAGAACTTTAAAAGTGCTCATCATTGG
AAAACGTTCTTCGGGGCGAAAACTCTCAAGGATCTTACCGCTGTTGAGATCCAGTTCGATGTAACCCACT
CGTGCACCCAACTGATCTTCAGCATCTTTTACTTTCACCAGCGTTTCTGGGTGAGCAAAAACAGGAAGGC
AAAATGCCGCAAAAAAGGGAATAAGGGCGACACGGAAATGTTGAATACTCATACTCTTCCTTTTTCAATA
TTATTGAAGCATTTATCAGGGTTATTGTCTCATGAGCGGATACATATTTGAATGTATTTAGAAAAATAAA
CAAATAGGGGTTCCGCGCACATTTCCCCGAAAAGTGCCACCTGACGTCTAAGAAACCATTATTATCATGA
CATTAACCTATAAAAATAGGCGTATCACGAGGCCCTTTCGTCTTCAAGAATTAGCTTTTCAATTCAATTC
ATCATTTTTTTTTTATTCTTTTTTTTGATTTCGGTTTCTTTGAAATTTTTTTGATTCGGTAATCTCCGAA
CAGAAGGAAGAACGAAGGAAGGAGCACAGACTTAGATTGGTATATATACGCATATGTAGTGTTGAAGAAA
CATGAAATTGCCCAGTATTCTTAACCCAACTGCACAGAACAAAAACATGCAGGAAACGAAGATAAATCAT
GTCGAAAGCTACATATAAGGAACGTGCTGCTACTCATCCTAGTCCTGTTGCTGCCAAGCTATTTAATATC
ATGCACGAAAAGCAAACAAACTTGTGTGCTTCATTGGATGTTCGTACCACCAAGGAATTACTGGAGTTAG
TTGAAGCATTAGGTCCCAAAATTTGTTTACTAAAAACACATGTGGATATCTTGACTGATTTTTCCATGGA
GGGCACAGTTAAGCCGCTAAAGGCATTATCCGCCAAGTACAATTTTTTACTCTTCGAAGACAGAAAATTT
GCTGACATTGGTAATACAGTCAAATTGCAGTACTCTGCGGGTGTATACAGAATAGCAGAATGGGCAGACA
TTACGAATGCACACGGTGTGGTGGGCCCAGGTATTGTTAGCGGTTTGAAGCAGGCGGCAGAAGAAGTAAC
AAAGGAACCTAGAGGCCTTTTGATGTTAGCAGAATTGTCATGCAAGGGCTCCCTATCTACTGGAGAATAT
ACTAAGGGTACTGTTGACATTGCGAAGAGCGACAAAGATTTTGTTATCGGCTTTATTGCTCAAAGAGACA
TGGGTGGAAGAGATGAAGGTTACGATTGGTTGATTATGACACCCGGTGTGGGTTTAGATGACAAGGGAGA
CGCATTGGGTCAACAGTATAGAACCGTGGATGATGTGGTCTCTACAGGATCTGACATTATTATTGTTGGA
AGAGGACTATTTGCAAAGGGAAGGGATGCTAAGGTAGAGGGTGAACGTTACAGAAAAGCAGGCTGGGAAG
CATATTTGAGAAGATGCGGCCAGCAAAACTAAAAAACTGTATTATAAGTAAATGCATGTATACTAAACTC
ACAAATTAGAGCTTCAATTTAATTATATCAGTTATTACCCAATTCTCATGTTTGACAGCTTATCATCGGA
TCGATCCAATATCAAAGGAAATGATAGCATTGAAGGATGAGACTAATCCAATTGAGGAGTGGCAGCATAT
AGAACAGCTAAAGGGTAGTGCTGAAGGAAGCATACGATACCCCGCATGGAATGGGATAATATCACAGGAG
GTACTAGACTACCTTTCATCCTACATAAATAGACGCATATAAGTACGCATTTAAGCATAAACACGCACTA
TGCCGTTCTTCTCATGTATATATATATACAGGCAACACGCAGATATAGGTGCGACGTGAACAGTGAGCTG
TATGTGCGCAGCTCGCGTTGCATTTTCGGAAGCGCTCGTTTTCGGAAACGCTTTGAAGTTCCTATTCCGA
AGTTCCTATTCTCTAGCTAGAAAGTATAGGAACTTCAGAGCGCTTTTGAAAACCAAAAGCGCTCTGAAGA
CGCACTTTCAAAAAACCAAAAACGCACCGGACTGTAACGAGCTACTAAAATATTGCGAATACCGCTTCCA
CAAACATTGCTCAAAAGTATCTCTTTGCTATATATCTCTGTGCTATATCCCTATATAACCTACCCATCCA
CCTTTCGCTCCTTGAACTTGCATCTAAACTCGACCTCTACATTTTTTATGTTTATCTCTAGTATTACTCT
TTAGACAAAAAAATTGTAGTAAGAACTATTCATAGAGTGAATCGAAAACAATACGAAAATGTAAACATTT
CCTATACGTAGTATATAGAGACAAAATAGAAGAAACCGTTCATAATTTTCTGACCAATGAAGAATCATCA
ACGCTATCACTTTCTGTTCACAAAGTATGCGCAATCCACATCGGTATAGAATATAATCGGGGATGCCTTT
ATCTTGAAAAAATGCACCCGCAGCTTCGCTAGTAATCAGTAAACGCGGGAAGTGGAGTCAGGCTTTTTTT
ATGGAAGAGAAAATAGACACCAAAGTAGCCTTCTTCTAACCTTAACGGACCTACAGTGCAAAAAGTTATC
AAGAGACTGCATTATAGAGCGCACAAAGGAGAAAAAAAGTAATCTAAGATGCTTTGTTAGAAAAATAGCG
CTCTCGGGATGCATTTTTGTAGAACAAAAAAGAAGTATAGATTCTTTGTTGGTAAAATAGCGCTCTCGCG
TTGCATTTCTGTTCTGTAAAAATGCAGCTCAGATTCTTTGTTTGAAAAATTAGCGCTCTCGCGTTGCATT
TTTGTTTTACAAAAATGAAGCACAGATTCTTCGTTGGTAAAATAGCGCTTTCGCGTTGCATTTCTGTTCT
GTAAAAATGCAGCTCAGATTCTTTGTTTGAAAAATTAGCGCTCTCGCGTTGCATTTTTGTTCTACAAAAT
GAAGCACAGATGCTTCGTTCCGCTCGAGGGCATGCGAAGGAAAATGAGAAATATCGAGGGAGACGATTCA
GAGGAGCAGGACAAACTATAACCGACTGTTTGTTGGAGGATGCCGTACATAACGAACACTGCTGAAGCTA
CCATGTCTACAGTTTAGAGGAATGGGTACAACTCACAGGCGAGGGATGGTGTTCACTCGTGCTAGCAAAC
GCGGTGGGAGCAAAAAGTAGAATATTATCTTTTATTCGTGAAACTTCGAACACTGTCATCTAAAGATGCT
ATATACTAATATAGGCATACTTGATAATGGAAACTATAAATCGTGAAGGCATAGGAGATCCGCTTATTTA
GAAGTGTCGAATTCTTACGACATTTGTTCATTTTTGAGAACTCGCTCAACGAACGATTTGATATATTTTC
CCATTTCATCAGGTGCATCTTCTTGCGAAAAATGAAGACCTTTTACTTTGACAAATTCAGTATTAGGAAA
CTTCTTGGCACCTTCAACAATAGCATTGGAAAAGAATCCTGGGTCCGATTCAATAAACATTTTTGGTAAA
TCATCACTTGCACGTAGATAAGCATTATAATTCCTAACAATTTGTACAACGTCAGGTTTACCACCTTTTA
CTAACGGGATTTCACGAGGCCATGATAATGTTGGACGACGAACTTCACCTTTCTCTTTGAATGGTTCAAG
ATATGCTGCAAATTCTTCTGGTTCTAACTTTCTCATGATTTTTGATGGCAACATGGTTTCCACGAAGAAG
TTATTCTCCAAAACCATTTTTTCTCCTTCTTCAGATTTGATCAACGCAATATCTTCTTCAATATCAGGCC
ATTCATCCCATGATTCAATCACATCTACTACACTTTCAGCGTGAACTATTGCTTTGATCTTATCTTGATG
CTCATAGCTATAATGAAATGCCAAACAAGCACCCCAATCATGGCCGACAAAAATGATCTTCTTTGGTAAA
TTAAGAAGTTCAAACCATGCAGTAAGATATTTGTAATGATCAAGTAACCTATAAGAACCATTACCAGATT
TGCCTGATTTGCCCATACCAATAAGGTCTGGTATAATACACCGCGCTACTGGCTCAATATGTGGCACAAC
ATGTCGCCATAAATAAGAAGAGGCCGCGTTACCATGTAAAAAAATAACAGCATTTTCTGCATGTTTTTCT
GAATCATAATAATTAATAAATGAATCAAGAACATTCATTTGTTTACATCTGGCCCACCACTGCGGACCAG
TTATCATCCGTTTCCTTTGTTCTGGATCATAAACTTTCGAAGTCATCCCGGGGAGTTGATTGTATGCTTG
GTATAGCTTGAAATATTGTGCAGAAAAAGAAACAAGGAAGAAAGGGAACGAGAACAATGACGAGGAAACA
AAAGATTAATAATTGCAGGTCTATTTATACTTGATAGCAAAGCGGCAAACTTTTTTTATTTCAAATTCAA
GTAACTGGAAGGAAGGCCGTATACCGTTGCTCATTAGAGAGTAGTGTGCGTGAATGAAGGAAGGAAAAAG
TTTCGTGTGTTCGAAGATACCCCTCATCAGCTCTGGAACAACGACATCTGTTGGTGCTGTCTTTGTCGTT
AATTTTTTCCTTTAGTGTCTTCCATCATTTTTTTTGTCATTGCGGATATGGTGAGACAACAACGGGGGAG
AGAGAAAAGAAAAAAAAAGAAAAGAATCCGGGAGTTTATCATTATCAATACTGCCATTTCAAAGAATACG
TAAATAATTAATAGTAGTGATTTTCCTAACTTTATTTAGTCAAAAAATTAGCCTTTTAATTCTGCTGTAA
CCCGTACATGCCCAAAATAGGGGGCGGGTTACACAGAATATATAACATCGTAGGTGTCTGGGTGAACAGT
TTATTCCTGGCATCCACTAAATATAATGGAGCCCGCTTTTTAAGCTGGCATCCAGAAAAAAAAAGAATCC
CAGCACCAAAATATTGTTTTCTTCACCAACCATCAGTTCATAGGTCCATTCTCTTAGCGCAACTACAGAG
AACAGGGGCACAAACAGGCAAAAAACGGGCACAACCTCAATGGAGTGATGCAACCTGCCTGGAGTAAATG
ATGACACAAGGCAATTGACCCACGCATGTATCTATCTCATTTTCTTACACCTTCTATTACCTTCTGCTCT
CTCTGATTTGGAAAAAGCTGAAAAAAAAGGTTGAAACCAGTTCCCTGAAATTATTCCCCTACTTGACTAA
TAAGTATATAAAGAACGGTAGGTATTGATTGTAATTCTGTAAATCTATTTCTTAAACTTCTTAAATTCTA
CTTTTATAGTTAGTCTTTTTTTTTAGTTTTAAAACACCAAGAACTTAGTTTCGACGGATCCATGGAAGAC
GCTAAGAACATTAAGAAGGGCCCAGCTCCATTCTACCCATTGGAAGACGGCACTGCTGGCGAACAATTGC
ACAAGGCTATGAAGAGATACGCTTTGGTTCCAGGCACTATTGCTTTCACTGACGCTCACATTGAAGTTAA
CATTACTTACGCTGAATACTTCGAAATGTCTGTTAGATTGGCTGAAGCTATGAAGAGATACGGCTTGAAC
ACTAACCACAGAATTGTTGTTTGCTCTGAAAACTCTTTGCAATTCTTCATGCCAGTTTTGGGCGCTTTGT
TCATTGGCGTTGCTGTTGCTCCAGCTAACGACATTTACAACGAAAGAGAATTGTTGAACTCTATGAACAT
TTCTCAACCAACTGTTGTTTTCGTTTCTAAGAAGGGCTTGCAAAAGATTTTGAACGTTCAAAAGAAGTTG
CCAATTATTCAAAAGATTATTATTATGGACTCTAAGACTGACTACCAAGGCTTCCAATCTATGTACACTT
TCGTTACTTCTCACTTGCCACCAGGCTTCAACGAATACGACTTCGTTCCAGAATCTTTCGACAGAGACAA
GACTATTGCTTTGATTATGAACTCTTCTGGCTCTACTGGCTTGCCAAAGGGCGTTGCTTTGCCACACAGA
ACTGCTTGCGTTAGATTCTCTCACGCTAGAGACCCAATTTTCGGCAACCAAATTATTCCAGACACTGCTA
TTTTGTCTGTTGTTCCATTCCACCACGGCTTCGGCATGTTCACTACTTTGGGCTACTTGATTTGCGGCTT
CAGAGTTGTTTTGATGTACAGATTCGAAGAAGAATTGTTCTTGAGATCTTTGCAAGACTACAAGATTCAA
TCTGCTTTGTTGGTTCCAACTTTGTTCTCTTTCTTCGCTAAGTCTACTTTGATTGACAAGTACGACTTGT
CTAACTTGCACGAAATTGCTTCTGGCGGCGCTCCATTGTCTAAGGAAGTTGGCGAAGCTGTTGCTAAGAG
ATTCCACTTGCCAGGCATTAGACAAGGCTACGGCTTGACTGAAACTACTTCTGCTATTTTGATTACTCCA
GAAGGCGACGACAAGCCAGGCGCTGTTGGCAAGGTTGTTCCATTCTTCGAAGCTAAGGTTGTTGACTTGG
ACACTGGCAAGACTTTGGGCGTTAACCAAAGAGGCGAATTGTGCGTTAGAGGCCCAATGATTATGTCTGG
CTACGTTAACAACCCAGAAGCTACTAACGCTTTGATTGACAAGGACGGCTGGTTGCACTCTGGCGACATT
GCTTACTGGGACGAAGACGAACACTTCTTCATTGTTGACAGATTGAAGTCTTTGATTAAGTACAAGGGCT
ACCAAGTTGCTCCAGCTGAATTGGAATCTATTTTGTTGCAACACCCAAACATTTTCGACGCTGGCGTTGC
TGGCTTGCCAGACGACGACGCTGGCGAATTGCCAGCTGCTGTTGTTGTTTTGGAACACGGCAAGACTATG
ACTGAAAAGGAAATTGTTGACTACGTTGCTTCTCAAGTTACTACTGCTAAGAAGTTGAGAGGCGGCGTTG
TTTTCGTTGACGAAGTTCCAAAGGGCTTGACTGGCAAGTTGGACGCTAGAAAGATTAGAGAAATTTTGAT
TAAGGCTAAGAAGGGCGGCAAGTAAGTCGACCTGCAGGCATGCAAGCTTTGGACTTCTTCGCCAGAGGTT
TGGTCAAGTCTCCAATCAAGGTTGTCGGCTTGTCTACCTTGCCAGAAATTTACGAAAAGATGGAAAAGGG
TCAAATCGTTGGTAGATACGTTGTTGACACTTCTAAATAAGCGAATTTCTTATGATTTATGATTTTTATT
ATTAAATAAGTTATAAAAAAAATAAGTGTATACAAATTTTAAAGTGACTCTTAGGTTTTAAAACGAAAAT
TCTTGTTCTTGAGTAACTCTTTCCTGTAGGTCAGGTTGCTTTCTCAGGTATAGCATGAGGTCGCTCTTAT
TGACCACACCTCTACCGGCATGCCCGAAATTCCCCTACCCTATGAAAAGCTTGGCGTAATCATGGTCATA
GCTGTTTCCTGTGTGAAATTGTTATCCGCTCACAATTCCACACAACATACGAGCCGGAAGCATAAAGTGT
AAAGCCTGGGGTGCCTAATGAGTGAGCTAACTCACATTAATTGCGTTGCGCTCACTGCCCGCTTTCCAGT
CGGGAAACCTGTCGTGCCAGCTGCATTAATGAATCGGCCAACGCGCGGGGAGAGGCGGTTTGCGTATTGG
GCGC
