>Addgene plasmid #40608 | pTH733-2µ-RLuc/maxCFLuc | addgene partial sequence | sequence record 54656 | yADH1-F
GTTTGCTGTCTTGCTATCAAGTATAAATAGACCTGCAATTATTAATCTTTTGTTTCCTCGTCATTGTTCT
CGTTCCCTTTCTTCCTTGTTTCTTTTTCTGCACAATATTTCAAGCTATACCAAGCTACAATCAACTCCCC
GGGATGACTTCGAAAGTTTATGATCCAGAACAAAGGAAACGGATGATAACTGGTCCGCAGTGGTGGGCCA
GATGTAAACAAATGAATGTTCTTGATTCATTTATTAATTATTATGATTCAGAAAAACATGCAGAAAATGC
TGTTATTTTTTTACATGGTAACGCGGCCTCTTCTTATTTATGGCGACATGTTGTGCCACATATTGAGCCA
GTAGCGCGGTGTATTATACCAGACCTTATTGGTATGGGCAAATCAGGCAAATCTGGTAATGGTTCTTATA
GGTTACTTGATCATTACAAATATCTTACTGCATGGTTTGAACTTCTTAATTTACCAAAGAAGATCATTTT
TGTCGGCCATGATTGGGGTGCTTGTTTGGCATTTCATTATAGCTATGAGCATCAAGATAAGATCAAAGCA
ATAGTTCACGCTGAAAGTGTAGTAGATGTGATTGAATCATGGGATGAATGGCCTGATATTGAAGAAGATA
TTGCGTTGATCAAATCTGAAGAAGGAGAAAAAATGGTTTTGGAGAATAACTTCTTCGTGGAAACCATGTT
GCCATCAAAAATCATGAGAAAGTTAGAACCAGAAGAATTTGCAGCATATCTTGAACCATTCAAAGAGAAA
GGTGAAGTTCGTCGTCCAACATTATCATGG
