>Addgene plasmid #40608 | pTH733-2µ-RLuc/maxCFLuc | addgene partial sequence | sequence record 55190 | GPDpro-F 5'-CGGTAGGTATTGATTGTAATTCTG-3'
AATTCTACTTTTATAGTTAGTCTTTTTTTTAGTTTTAAAACACCAAGAACTTAGTTTCGACGGATCCATG
GAAGACGCTAAGAACATTAAGAAGGGCCCAGCTCCATTCTACCCATTGGAAGACGGCACTGCTGGCGAAC
AATTGCACAAGGCTATGAAGAGATACGCTTTGGTTCCAGGCACTATTGCTTTCACTGACGCTCACATTGA
AGTTAACATTACTTACGCTGAATACTTCGAAATGTCTGTTAGATTGGCTGAAGCTATGAAGAGATACGGC
TTGAACACTAACCACAGAATTGTTGTTTGCTCTGAAAACTCTTTGCAATTCTTCATGCCAGTTTTGGGCG
CTTTGTTCATTGGCGTTGCTGTTGCTCCAGCTAACGACATTTACAACGAAAGAGAATTGTTGAACTCTAT
GAACATTTCTCAACCAACTGTTGTTTTCGTTTCTAAGAAGGGCTTGCAAAAGATTTTGAACGTTCAAAAG
AAGTTGCCAATTATTCAAAAGATTATTATTATGGACTCTAAGACTGACTACCAAGGCTTCCAATCTATGT
ACACTTTCGTTACTTCTCACTTGCCACCAGGCTTCAACGAATACGACTTCGTTCCAGAATCTTTCGACAG
AGACAAGACTATTGCTTTGATTATGAACTCTTCTGGCTCTACTGGCTTGCCAAAGGGCGTTGCTTTGCCA
CACAGAACTGCTTGCGTTAGATTCTCTCACGCTAGAGACCCAATTTTCGGCAACCAAATTATTCCAGACA
CTGCTATTTTGTCTGTTGTTCCATTCCACCACGGCTTCGGCATGTTCACTACTTTGGGCTACTTGATTTG
CGGCTT
